Addgene plasmid #140268: pU1utr-EGFP
Purpose: U1A-dependent translational repression
Depositing lab: Hirohide Saito. Depositing organization: Kyoto University, Center for iPS Cell Research and Application. Publication: Synthetic mRNA devices that detect endogenous proteins and distinguish mammalian cells. Kawasaki S, Fujita Y, Nagaike T, Tomita K, Saito H. Nucleic Acids Res. 2017 May 19. doi: 10.1093/nar/gkx298. PubMed 28525643.
Backbone
  Vector backbone: pEGFP-N1
  Backbone manufacturer: Clontech
  Vector type: Mammalian Expression, Synthetic Biology
  Selectable markers: Neomycin (select with G418)
Growth in bacteria
  Bacterial resistance: Kanamycin, 50 μg/mL
  Growth temperature: 37°C
  Growth strain: DH5alpha
  Copy number: High Copy
Gene/Insert
  Gene/Insert name: U1A binding site (alt name: U1utr)
  Species: Synthetic
  Insert size (bp): 48
  Promoter: CMV
  Cloning method: Restriction Enzyme; 5′ cloning site BamHI (destroyed during cloning); 3′ cloning site AgeI (not destroyed)
  Sequencing primers: 5′ CMV Forward; 3′ CTTTATTTGTAACCATTATAAGCTGC
Terms and licenses: Academic/Nonprofit Terms; Industry Terms: Not Available to Industry
How to cite: pU1utr-EGFP was a gift from Hirohide Saito (Addgene plasmid # 140268 ; http://n2t.net/addgene:140268 ; RRID:Addgene_140268)
