[The description below was written by a language model from this plasmid's Addgene catalogue record and pLannotate feature annotations shown in this document.]
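Description:
pU1utr-EGFP is a mammalian expression and synthetic-biology plasmid built on the Clontech pEGFP-N1 backbone, about 4.7 kb in the sequenced record. It replicates in E. coli from a high-copy ColE1/pUC-type origin and also carries an f1 origin. A single NeoR/KanR (Tn5 aminoglycoside phosphotransferase) gene serves both hosts. A bacterial bla-type promoter drives it for kanamycin selection in bacteria, and the SV40 enhancer/early promoter, paired with the HSV TK polyadenylation signal, drives it for G418 selection in mammalian cells. The short large T antigen, ble and bGH poly(A) fragments flagged by the automated annotation appear to be partial matches within backbone sequence rather than functional parts.

The payload is a reporter transcription unit in which the CMV immediate-early enhancer and promoter drive EGFP, terminated by the SV40 poly(A) signal. A 48 bp synthetic U1A binding site (U1utr) was inserted between the BamHI and AgeI sites of the residual multiple cloning site, with the BamHI site destroyed in cloning. The insert therefore sits in the 5′ untranslated region, just upstream of the EGFP start. The annotation matches this element to the U1A polyadenylation inhibition element, the natural RNA motif recognised by the U1A protein. Placed here in the leader of the mRNA, it is intended to make EGFP output responsive to U1A: when the protein binds the motif, translation of the downstream reporter is repressed.

The stated purpose is U1A-dependent translational repression. The construct comes from work on synthetic mRNA devices that sense intracellular proteins and distinguish mammalian cell types, and it suits use as a fluorescent readout of such protein-responsive switches.
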