Features (pLannotate 1.2.2; 16 found; start..end, strand, type, name):
      1..304     +  enhancer       CMV enhancer: human cytomegalovirus immediate early enhancer
    305..508     +  promoter       CMV promoter: human cytomegalovirus (CMV) immediate early promoter
    531..553     +  misc_feature   MCS (fragment): multiple cloning site
    554..601     +  ncRNA          U1A PIE: Accession: RF00460 - U1A polyadenylation inhibition element (PIE)
    622..1341    +  CDS            EGFP: the original enhanced GFP (Yang et al., 1996) mammalian codon-optimized
   1358..1441    +  CDS            large T antigen (fragment): large T antigen from SV40 (simian virus 40)
   1464..1585    +  polyA_signal   SV40 poly(A) signal: SV40 polyadenylation signal
   1619..2047    -  rep_origin     f1 ori (sequence partly withheld): f1 bacteriophage origin of replication; arrow indicates direction of (+) strand synthesis
   2074..2178    +  promoter       AmpR promoter: bla
   2180..2537    +  promoter       SV40 promoter: SV40 enhancer and early promoter
   2572..3366    +  CDS            NeoR/KanR: aminoglycoside phosphotransferase from Tn5; aph(3')-II (or nptII); confers resistance to neomycin, kanamycin, and G418 (Geneticin®)
   3387..3539    +  CDS            ble (fragment): BLE_KLEPN - Experimental evidence at protein level: Swiss-Prot protein existence level 1. Binding protein with a strong affinity to the bleomycin family of antibiotics. Binds to CL990; an antimitotic-antibiotic compound. From Klebsiella pneumoniae.
   3598..3645    +  polyA_signal   HSV TK poly(A) signal: herpes simplex virus thymidine kinase polyadenylation signal (Cole and Stacy, 1985)
   3736..3752    -  polyA_signal   bGH poly(A) signal (fragment): bovine growth hormone polyadenylation signal
   3974..4562    +  rep_origin     ori: high-copy-number ColE1/pMB1/pBR322/pUC origin of replication
   4677..4736    +  enhancer       CMV enhancer (fragment): human cytomegalovirus immediate early enhancer
>Addgene plasmid #140268 | pU1utr-EGFP | addgene full sequence | sequence record 313677 | Addgene NGS Result
CGTTACATAACTTACGGTAAATGGCCCGCCTGGCTGACCGCCCAACGACCCCCGCCCATTGACGTCAATA
ATGACGTATGTTCCCATAGTAACGCCAATAGGGACTTTCCATTGACGTCAATGGGTGGAGTATTTACGGT
AAACTGCCCACTTGGCAGTACATCAAGTGTATCATATGCCAAGTACGCCCCCTATTGACGTCAATGACGG
TAAATGGCCCGCCTGGCATTATGCCCAGTACATGACCTTATGGGACTTTCCTACTTGGCAGTACATCTAC
GTATTAGTCATCGCTATTACCATGGTGATGCGGTTTTGGCAGTACATCAATGGGCGTGGATAGCGGTTTG
ACTCACGGGGATTTCCAAGTCTCCACCCCATTGACGTCAATGGGAGTTTGTTTTGGCACCAAAATCAACG
GGACTTTCCAAAATGTCGTAACAACTCCGCCCCATTGACGCAAATGGGCGGTAGGCGTGTACGGTGGGAG
GTCTATATAAGCAGAGCTGGTTTAGTGAACCGTCAGATCCGCTAGCGCTACCGGACTCAGATCCACAGCA
TTGTACCCAGAGTCTGTCCCCAGACATTGCACCTGGCGCTGTAGATCTACCGGTCGCCACCATGGTGAGC
AAGGGCGAGGAGCTGTTCACCGGGGTGGTGCCCATCCTGGTCGAGCTGGACGGCGACGTAAACGGCCACA
AGTTCAGCGTGTCCGGCGAGGGCGAGGGCGATGCCACCTACGGCAAGCTGACCCTGAAGTTCATCTGCAC
CACCGGCAAGCTGCCCGTGCCCTGGCCCACCCTCGTGACCACCCTGACCTACGGCGTGCAGTGCTTCAGC
CGCTACCCCGACCACATGAAGCAGCACGACTTCTTCAAGTCCGCCATGCCCGAAGGCTACGTCCAGGAGC
GCACCATCTTCTTCAAGGACGACGGCAACTACAAGACCCGCGCCGAGGTGAAGTTCGAGGGCGACACCCT
GGTGAACCGCATCGAGCTGAAGGGCATCGACTTCAAGGAGGACGGCAACATCCTGGGGCACAAGCTGGAG
TACAACTACAACAGCCACAACGTCTATATCATGGCCGACAAGCAGAAGAACGGCATCAAGGTGAACTTCA
AGATCCGCCACAACATCGAGGACGGCAGCGTGCAGCTCGCCGACCACTACCAGCAGAACACCCCCATCGG
CGACGGCCCCGTGCTGCTGCCCGACAACCACTACCTGAGCACCCAGTCCGCCCTGAGCAAAGACCCCAAC
GAGAAGCGCGATCACATGGTCCTGCTGGAGTTCGTGACCGCCGCCGGGATCACTCTCGGCATGGACGAGC
TGTACAAGTAAAGCGGCCGCGACTCTAGATCATAATCAGCCATACCACATTTGTAGAGGTTTTACTTGCT
TTAAAAAACCTCCCACACCTCCCCCTGAACCTGAAACATAAAATGAATGCAATTGTTGTTGTTAACTTGT
TTATTGCAGCTTATAATGGTTACAAATAAAGCAATAGCATCACAAATTTCACAAATAAAGCATTTTTTTC
ACTGCATTCTAGTTGTGGTTTGTCCAAACTCATCAATGTATCTTAAGGCGTAAATTGTAAGCGTTAATAT
TTTGTTAAAATTCGCGTTAAATTTTTGTTAAATCAGCTCATTTTTTAACCAATAGGCCGAAATCGGCAAA
ATCCCTTATAAATCAAAAGAATAGACCGAGATAGGGT
[37 nt withheld, positions 1718-1754]
AAAGAACGTGGACTCCAACGTCAAAGG
[49 nt withheld, positions 1782-1830]
T
[91 nt withheld, positions 1832-1922]
G
[124 nt withheld, positions 1924-2047]
CAGGTGGCACTTTTCGGGGAAATGTGCGCGGAACCCCTATTTGTTTATTTTTCTAAATACATTCAAATAT
GTATCCGCTCATGAGACAATAACCCTGATAAATGCTTCAATAATATTGAAAAAGGAAGAGTCCTGAGGCG
GAAAGAACCAGCTGTGGAATGTGTGTCAGTTAGGGTGTGGAAAGTCCCCAGGCTCCCCAGCAGGCAGAAG
TATGCAAAGCATGCATCTCAATTAGTCAGCAACCAGGTGTGGAAAGTCCCCAGGCTCCCCAGCAGGCAGA
AGTATGCAAAGCATGCATCTCAATTAGTCAGCAACCATAGTCCCGCCCCTAACTCCGCCCATCCCGCCCC
TAACTCCGCCCAGTTCCGCCCATTCTCCGCCCCATGGCTGACTAATTTTTTTTATTTATGCAGAGGCCGA
GGCCGCCTCGGCCTCTGAGCTATTCCAGAAGTAGTGAGGAGGCTTTTTTGGAGGCCTAGGCTTTTGCAAA
GATCGATCAAGAGACAGGATGAGGATCGTTTCGCATGATTGAACAAGATGGATTGCACGCAGGTTCTCCG
GCCGCTTGGGTGGAGAGGCTATTCGGCTATGACTGGGCACAACAGACAATCGGCTGCTCTGATGCCGCCG
TGTTCCGGCTGTCAGCGCAGGGGCGCCCGGTTCTTTTTGTCAAGACCGACCTGTCCGGTGCCCTGAATGA
ACTGCAAGACGAGGCAGCGCGGCTATCGTGGCTGGCCACGACGGGCGTTCCTTGCGCAGCTGTGCTCGAC
GTTGTCACTGAAGCGGGAAGGGACTGGCTGCTATTGGGCGAAGTGCCGGGGCAGGATCTCCTGTCATCTC
ACCTTGCTCCTGCCGAGAAAGTATCCATCATGGCTGATGCAATGCGGCGGCTGCATACGCTTGATCCGGC
TACCTGCCCATTCGACCACCAAGCGAAACATCGCATCGAGCGAGCACGTACTCGGATGGAAGCCGGTCTT
GTCGATCAGGATGATCTGGACGAAGAGCATCAGGGGCTCGCGCCAGCCGAACTGTTCGCCAGGCTCAAGG
CGAGCATGCCCGACGGCGAGGATCTCGTCGTGACCCATGGCGATGCCTGCTTGCCGAATATCATGGTGGA
AAATGGCCGCTTTTCTGGATTCATCGACTGTGGCCGGCTGGGTGTGGCGGACCGCTATCAGGACATAGCG
TTGGCTACCCGTGATATTGCTGAAGAGCTTGGCGGCGAATGGGCTGACCGCTTCCTCGTGCTTTACGGTA
TCGCCGCTCCCGATTCGCAGCGCATCGCCTTCTATCGCCTTCTTGACGAGTTCTTCTGAGCGGGACTCTG
GGGTTCGAAATGACCGACCAAGCGACGCCCAACCTGCCATCACGAGATTTCGATTCCACCGCCGCCTTCT
ATGAAAGGTTGGGCTTCGGAATCGTTTTCCGGGACGCCGGCTGGATGATCCTCCAGCGCGGGGATCTCAT
GCTGGAGTTCTTCGCCCACCCTAGGGGGAGGCTAACTGAAACACGGAAGGAGACAATACCGGAAGGAACC
CGCGCTATGACGGCAATAAAAAGACAGAATAAAACGCACGGTGTTGGGTCGTTTGTTCATAAACGCGGGG
TTCGGTCCCAGGGCTGGCACTCTGTCGATACCCCACCGAGACCCCATTGGGGCCAATACGCCCGCGTTTC
TTCCTTTTCCCCACCCCACCCCCCAAGTTCGGGTGAAGGCCCAGGGCTCGCAGCCAACGTCGGGGCGGCA
GGCCCTGCCATAGCCTCAGGTTACTCATATATACTTTAGATTGATTTAAAACTTCATTTTTAATTTAAAA
GGATCTAGGTGAAGATCCTTTTTGATAATCTCATGACCAAAATCCCTTAACGTGAGTTTTCGTTCCACTG
AGCGTCAGACCCCGTAGAAAAGATCAAAGGATCTTCTTGAGATCCTTTTTTTCTGCGCGTAATCTGCTGC
TTGCAAACAAAAAAACCACCGCTACCAGCGGTGGTTTGTTTGCCGGATCAAGAGCTACCAACTCTTTTTC
CGAAGGTAACTGGCTTCAGCAGAGCGCAGATACCAAATACTGTTCTTCTAGTGTAGCCGTAGTTAGGCCA
CCACTTCAAGAACTCTGTAGCACCGCCTACATACCTCGCTCTGCTAATCCTGTTACCAGTGGCTGCTGCC
AGTGGCGATAAGTCGTGTCTTACCGGGTTGGACTCAAGACGATAGTTACCGGATAAGGCGCAGCGGTCGG
GCTGAACGGGGGGTTCGTGCACACAGCCCAGCTTGGAGCGAACGACCTACACCGAACTGAGATACCTACA
GCGTGAGCTATGAGAAAGCGCCACGCTTCCCGAAGGGAGAAAGGCGGACAGGTATCCGGTAAGCGGCAGG
GTCGGAACAGGAGAGCGCACGAGGGAGCTTCCAGGGGGAAACGCCTGGTATCTTTATAGTCCTGTCGGGT
TTCGCCACCTCTGACTTGAGCGTCGATTTTTGTGATGCTCGTCAGGGGGGCGGAGCCTATGGAAAAACGC
CAGCAACGCGGCCTTTTTACGGTTCCTGGCCTTTTGCTGGCCTTTTGCTCACATGTTCTTTCCTGCGTTA
TCCCCTGATTCTGTGGATAACCGTATTACCGCCATGCATTAGTTATTAATAGTAATCAATTACGGGGTCA
TTAGTTCATAGCCCATATATGGAGTTCCG
